Addgene plasmid #35183: Myc-PSF-WT
Depositing lab: Benjamin Blencowe. Depositing organization: University of Toronto. Publication: Role for PSF in mediating transcriptional activator-dependent stimulation of pre-mRNA processing in vivo. Rosonina E, Ip JY, Calarco JA, Bakowski MA, Emili A, McCracken S, Tucker P, Ingles CJ, Blencowe BJ. Mol Cell Biol. 2005 Aug;25(15):6734-46. 10.1128/MCB.25.15.6734-6746.2005 PubMed 16024807.
Backbone
  Vector backbone: pCMVmyc
  Backbone size w/o insert (bp): 3800
  Vector type: Mammalian Expression
Growth in bacteria
  Bacterial resistance: Ampicillin, 100 μg/mL
  Growth temperature: 37°C
  Growth strain: DH5alpha
  Copy number: High Copy
Gene/Insert
  Gene/Insert name: PSF (alt name: SFPQ)
  Species: H. sapiens (human)
  Entrez Gene: SFPQ (a.k.a. POMP100, PPP1R140, PSF)
  Promoter: CMV
  Tag / fusion protein: Myc (N terminal on backbone)
  Cloning method: Restriction Enzyme; 5′ cloning site HindIII (unknown if destroyed); 3′ cloning site HindIII (unknown if destroyed)
  Sequencing primers: 5′ CMV-Fwd; 3′ BGH-Rev
Terms and licenses: Academic/Nonprofit Terms; Industry Terms: Not Available to Industry
How to cite: Myc-PSF-WT was a gift from Benjamin Blencowe (Addgene plasmid # 35183 ; http://n2t.net/addgene:35183 ; RRID:Addgene_35183)
