[The description below was written by a language model from this plasmid's Addgene catalogue record and pLannotate feature annotations shown in this document.]
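Description:
Myc-PSF-WT is a mammalian expression plasmid built on the pCMVmyc backbone (about 3.8 kb without insert; the sequenced construct is roughly 6.6 kb) that expresses wild-type human PSF, also known as SFPQ, with an N-terminal Myc epitope supplied by the vector. It is propagated in E. coli as a high-copy plasmid through a ColE1/pUC-type origin and selected with ampicillin via the β-lactamase gene. An f1 origin, T7 and T3 phage promoters, lac regulatory elements, a lacZα fragment and remnants of a pBluescript polylinker indicate a pBluescript-derived framework. No mammalian selection marker is annotated, so the plasmid appears suited to transient transfection.

The expression unit consists of the human cytomegalovirus immediate-early enhancer and promoter driving the SFPQ coding sequence, which was inserted as a HindIII fragment. Downstream lie SV40-derived sequences, including the small t antigen intron and the SV40 polyadenylation signal, which provide splicing and 3′ end processing of the transcript; the short small t, large T and NLS annotations in this region are most likely part of that SV40 segment rather than separately expressed elements. The Myc tag is not called out in the feature table, though the gap between the promoter and the SFPQ reading frame is where it would be expected. A very short match to an HIV-1 LTR just after the promoter is probably incidental.

SFPQ is a DNA- and RNA-binding nuclear protein that acts as a pre-mRNA splicing factor. The construct allows epitope-tagged detection or immunoprecipitation of PSF in mammalian cells, and the associated study examined its role in transcriptional activator-dependent stimulation of pre-mRNA processing.
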