Features (pLannotate 1.2.2; 22 found; start..end, strand, type, name):
      1..380     +  enhancer       CMV enhancer: human cytomegalovirus immediate early enhancer
    381..584     +  promoter       CMV promoter: human cytomegalovirus (CMV) immediate early promoter
    580..613     +  LTR            5' LTR (truncated) (fragment): truncated 5' long terminal repeat (LTR) from HIV-1
    669..2789    +  CDS            SFPQ: SFPQ_HUMAN - Also known as PSF. Experimental evidence at protein level: Swiss-Prot protein existence level 1. DNA- and RNA binding protein, involved in several nuclear processes. Essential pre-mRNA splicing factor required early in spliceosome formation and for splicing catalytic step II, probably as a heteromer with NONO. Binds to pre-mRNA in spliceosome C complex, and specifically binds to intronic polypyrimidine tracts. Involved in regulation of signal-induced alternative splicing. During splicing of PTPRC/CD45, a phosphorylated form is sequestered by THRAP3 from the pre-mRNA in resting T-c
   2794..2836    -  misc_feature   MCS (fragment): pBluescript multiple cloning site
   2869..2943    +  CDS            small t antigen (fragment): SV40 (simian virus 40) small t antigen
   2945..3010    +  intron         small t intron: SV40 (simian virus 40) small t antigen intron
   3140..3160    +  CDS            SV40 NLS: nuclear localization signal of SV40 (simian virus 40) large T antigen
   3479..3562    +  CDS            large T antigen (fragment): large T antigen from SV40 (simian virus 40)
   3585..3719    +  polyA_signal   SV40 poly(A) signal: SV40 polyadenylation signal
   3735..3753    -  promoter       T3 promoter: promoter for bacteriophage T3 RNA polymerase
   3798..3814    -  protein_bind   lac operator: The lac repressor binds to the lac operator to inhibit transcription in E. coli. This inhibition can be relieved by adding lactose or isopropyl-β-D-thiogalactopyranoside (IPTG). lac repressor encoded by lacI
   3822..3852    -  promoter       lac promoter: promoter for the E. coli lac operon
   3867..3888    -  protein_bind   CAP binding site: CAP binding activates transcription in the presence of cAMP. E. coli catabolite activator protein
   3901..3993    -  CDS            lacI (fragment): lac repressor; lacI; The lac repressor binds to the lac operator to inhibit transcription in E. coli. This inhibition can be relieved by adding lactose or isopropyl-β-D-thiogalactopyranoside (IPTG).
   4176..4764    -  rep_origin     ori: high-copy-number ColE1/pMB1/pBR322/pUC origin of replication
   4935..5795    -  CDS            AmpR: β-lactamase; bla; confers resistance to ampicillin, carbenicillin, and related antibiotics
   5796..5900    -  promoter       AmpR promoter: bla
   5953..6381    -  rep_origin     f1 ori (sequence partly withheld): f1 bacteriophage origin of replication; arrow indicates direction of (+) strand synthesis
   6386..6543    -  CDS            lacZα (fragment): LacZα fragment of β-galactosidase; lacZ fragment
   6546..6564    +  promoter       T7 promoter: promoter for bacteriophage T7 RNA polymerase
   6573..6593    -  misc_feature   MCS (fragment): pBluescript multiple cloning site
>Addgene plasmid #35183 | Myc-PSF-WT | addgene full sequence | sequence record 341992 | Addgene NGS Result
GACATTGATTATTGACTAGTTATTAATAGTAATCAATTACGGGGTCATTAGTTCATAGCCCATATATGGA
GTTCCGCGTTACATAACTTACGGTAAATGGCCCGCCTGGCTGACCGCCCAACGACCCCCGCCCATTGACG
TCAATAATGACGTATGTTCCCATAGTAACGCCAATAGGGACTTTCCATTGACGTCAATGGGTGGAGTATT
TACGGTAAACTGCCCACTTGGCAGTACATCAAGTGTATCATATGCCAAGTACGCCCCCTATTGACGTCAA
TGACGGTAAATGGCCCGCCTGGCATTATGCCCAGTACATGACCTTATGGGACTTTCCTACTTGGCAGTAC
ATCTACGTATTAGTCATCGCTATTACCATGGTGATGCGGTTTTGGCAGTACATCAATGGGCGTGGATAGC
GGTTTGACTCACGGGGATTTCCAAGTCTCCACCCCATTGACGTCAATGGGAGTTTGTTTTGGCACCAAAA
TCAACGGGACTTTCCAAAATGTCGTAACAACTCCGCCCCATTGACGCAAATGGGCGGTAGGCGTGTACGG
TGGGAGGTCTATATAAGCAGAGCTCTCTGGCTAACTAGAGAACCCACTGCTTACTGGCTTATCGAAATTA
TGGAACAAAAACTCATCTCAGAAGAGGATCTGAAGCTCATGTCTCGGGATCGGTTCCGGAGTCGTGGCGG
TGGCGGTGGTGGCTTCCACAGGCGTGGAGGAGGCGGCGGCCGCGGCGGCCTCCACGACTTCCGTTCTCCG
CCGCCCGGCATGGGCCTCAATCAGAATCGCGGCCCCATGGGTCCTGGCCCGGGCCAGAGCGGCCCTAAGC
CTCCGATCCCGCCACCGCCTCCACACCAACAGCAGCAACAGCCACCACCGCAGCAGCCACCGCCGCAGCA
GCCGCCACCGCATCAGCCGCCGCCGCATCCACAGCCGCATCAGCAGCAGCAGCCGCCGCCACCGCCGCAG
GACTCTTCCAAGCCCGTCGTTGCTCAGGGACCCGGCCCCGCTCCCGGAGTAGGCAGCGCACCACCAGCCT
CCAGCTCGGCCCCGCCCGCCACTCCACCAACCTCGGGGGCCCCGCCAGGGTCCGGGCCAGGCCCGACTCC
GACCCCGCCGCCTGCAGTCACCTCGGCCCCTCCCGGGGCGCCGCCACCCACCCCGCCAAGCAGCGGGGTC
CCTACCACACCTCCTCAGGCCGGAGGCCCGCCGCCTCCGCCCGCGGCAGTCCCGGGCCCGGGTCCAGGGC
CTAAGCAGGGCCCAGGTCCGGGTGGTCCCAAAGGCGGCAAAATGCCTGGCGGGCCGAAGCCAGGTGGCGG
CCCGGGCCTAAGTACGCCTGGCGGCCACCCCAAGCCGCCGCATCGAGGCGGCGGGGAGCCCCGCGGGGGC
CGCCAGCACCACCCGCCCTACCACCAGCAGCATCACCAGGGGCCCCCGCCCGGCGGGCCCGGCGGCCGCA
GCGAGGAGAAGATCTCGGACTCGGAGGGGTTTAAAGCCAATTTGTCTCTCTTGAGGAGGCCTGGAGAGAA
AACTTACACACAGCGATGTCGGTTGTTTGTTGGGAATCTACCTGCTGATATCACGGAGGATGAATTCAAA
AGACTATTTGCTAAATATGGAGAACCAGGAGAAGTTTTTATCAACAAAGGCAAAGGATTCGGATTTATTA
AGCTTGAATCTAGAGCTTTGGCTGAAATTGCCAAAGCCGAACTGGATGATACACCCATGAGAGGTAGACA
GCTTCGAGTTCGCTTTGCCACACATGCTGCTGCCCTTTCTGTTCGTAATCTTTCACCTTATGTTTCCAAT
GAACTGTTGGAAGAAGCCTTTAGCCAATTTGGTCCTATTGAAAGGGCTGTTGTAATAGTGGATGATCGTG
GAAGATCTACAGGGAAAGGCATTGTTGAATTTGCTTCTAAGCCAGCAGCAAGAAAGGCATTTGAACGATG
CAGTGAAGGTGTTTTCTTACTGACGACAACTCCTCGTCCAGTCATTGTGGAACCACTTGAACAACTAGAT
GATGAAGATGGTCTTCCTGAAAAACTTGCCCAGAAGAATCCAATGTATCAAAAGGAGAGAGAAACCCCTC
CTCGTTTTGCCCAGCATGGCACGTTTGAGTACGAATATTCTCAGCGATGGAAGTCTTTGGATGAAATGGA
AAAACAGCAAAGGGAACAAGTTGAAAAAAACATGAAAGATGCAAAAGACAAATTGGAAAGTGAAATGGAA
GATGCCTATCATGAACATCAGGCAAATCTTTTGCGCCAAGATCTGATGAGACGACAGGAAGAATTAAGAC
GCATGGAAGAACTTCACAATCAAGAAATGCAGAAACGTAAAGAAATGCAATTGAGGCAAGAGGAGGAACG
ACGTAGAAGAGAGGAAGAGATGATGATTCGTCAACGTGAGATGGAAGAACAAATGAGGCGCCAAAGAGAG
GAAAGTTACAGCCGAATGGGCTACATGGATCCACGGGAAAGAGACATGCGAATGGGTGGCGGAGGAGCAA
TGAACATGGGAGATCCCTATGGTTCAGGAGGCCAGAAATTTCCACCTCTAGGAGGTGGTGGTGGCATAGG
TTATGAAGCTAATCCTGGCGTTCCACCAGCAACCATGAGTGGTTCCATGATGGGAAGTGACATGCGTACT
GAGCGCTTTGGGCAGGGAGGTGCGGGGCCTGTGGGTGGACAGGGTCCTAGAGGAATGGGGCCTGGAACTC
CAGCAGGATATGGTAGAGGGAGAGAAGAGTACGAAGGCCCAAACAAAAAACCCCGATTTTAGCTGATATC
GAATTCCTGCAGCCCGGGGGATCCACTAGTTCTAGATGACTGACTGAGCGGCCGCCACCGCGGTGGCAGA
TCTTTGTGAAGGAACCTTACTTCTGTGGTGTGACATAATTGGACAAACTACCTACAGAGATTTAAAGCTC
TAAGGTAAATATAAAATTTTTAAGTGTATAATGTGTTAAACTACTGATTCTAATTGTTTGTGTATTTTAG
ATTCCAACCTATGGAACTGATGAATGGGAGCAGTGGTGGAATGCCTTTAATGAGGAAAACCTGTTTTGCT
CAGAAGAAATGCCATCTAGTGATGATGAGGCTACTGCTGACTCTCAACATTCTACTCCTCCAAAAAAGAA
GAGAAAGGTAGAAGACCCCAAGGACTTTCCTTCAGAATTGCTAAGTTTTTTGAGTCATGCTGTGTTTAGT
AATAGAACTCTTGCTTGCTTTGCTATTTACACCACAAAGGAAAAAGCTGCACTGCTATACAAGAAAATTA
TGGAAAAATATTCTGTAACCTTTATAAGTAGGCATAACAGTTATAATCATAACATACTGTTTTTTCTTAC
TCCACACAGGCATAGAGTGTCTGCTATTAATAACTATGCTCAAAAATTGTGTACCTTTAGCTTTTTAATT
TGTAAAGGGGTTAATAAGGAATATTTGATGTATAGTGCCTTGACTAGAGATCATAATCAGCCATACCACA
TTTGTAGAGGTTTTACTTGCTTTAAAAAACCTCCCACACCTCCCCCTGAACCTGAAACATAAAATGAATG
CAATTGTTGTTGTTAACTTGTTTATTGCAGCTTATAATGGTTACAAATAAAGCAATAGCATCACAAATTT
CACAAATAAAGCATTTTTTTCACTGCATTCTAGTTGTGGTTTGTCCAAACTCATCAATGTATCTTATCAT
GTCTGGATCTGCCAGCTTTTGTTCCCTTTAGTGAGGGTTAATTTCGAGCTTGGCGTAATCATGGTCATAG
CTGTTTCCTGTGTGAAATTGTTATCCGCTCACAATTCCACACAACATACGAGCCGGAAGCATAAAGTGTA
AAGCCTGGGGTGCCTAATGAGTGAGCTAACTCACATTAATTGCGTTGCGCTCACTGCCCGCTTTCCAGTC
GGGAAACCTGTCGTGCCAGCTGCATTAATGAATCGGCCAACGCGCGGGGAGAGGCGGTTTGCGTATTGGG
CGCTCTTCCGCTTCCTCGCTCACTGACTCGCTGCGCTCGGTCGTTCGGCTGCGGCGAGCGGTATCAGCTC
ACTCAAAGGCGGTAATACGGTTATCCACAGAATCAGGGGATAACGCAGGAAAGAACATGTGAGCAAAAGG
CCAGCAAAAGGCCAGGAACCGTAAAAAGGCCGCGTTGCTGGCGTTTTTCCATAGGCTCCGCCCCCCTGAC
GAGCATCACAAAAATCGACGCTCAAGTCAGAGGTGGCGAAACCCGACAGGACTATAAAGATACCAGGCGT
TTCCCCCTGGAAGCTCCCTCGTGCGCTCTCCTGTTCCGACCCTGCCGCTTACCGGATACCTGTCCGCCTT
TCTCCCTTCGGGAAGCGTGGCGCTTTCTCATAGCTCACGCTGTAGGTATCTCAGTTCGGTGTAGGTCGTT
CGCTCCAAGCTGGGCTGTGTGCACGAACCCCCCGTTCAGCCCGACCGCTGCGCCTTATCCGGTAACTATC
GTCTTGAGTCCAACCCGGTAAGACACGACTTATCGCCACTGGCAGCAGCCACTGGTAACAGGATTAGCAG
AGCGAGGTATGTAGGCGGTGCTACAGAGTTCTTGAAGTGGTGGCCTAACTACGGCTACACTAGAAGAACA
GTATTTGGTATCTGCGCTCTGCTGAAGCCAGTTACCTTCGGAAAAAGAGTTGGTAGCTCTTGATCCGGCA
AACAAACCACCGCTGGTAGCGGTGGTTTTTTTGTTTGCAAGCAGCAGATTACGCGCAGAAAAAAAGGATC
TCAAGAAGATCCTTTGATCTTTTCTACGGGGTCTGACGCTCAGTGGAACGAAAACTCACGTTAAGGGATT
TTGGTCATGAGATTATCAAAAAGGATCTTCACCTAGATCCTTTTAAATTAAAAATGAAGTTTTAAATCAA
TCTAAAGTATATATGAGTAAACTTGGTCTGACAGTTACCAATGCTTAATCAGTGAGGCACCTATCTCAGC
GATCTGTCTATTTCGTTCATCCATAGTTGCCTGACTCCCCGTCGTGTAGATAACTACGATACGGGAGGGC
TTACCATCTGGCCCCAGTGCTGCAATGATACCGCGAGACCCACGCTCACCGGCTCCAGATTTATCAGCAA
TAAACCAGCCAGCCGGAAGGGCCGAGCGCAGAAGTGGTCCTGCAACTTTATCCGCCTCCATCCAGTCTAT
TAATTGTTGCCGGGAAGCTAGAGTAAGTAGTTCGCCAGTTAATAGTTTGCGCAACGTTGTTGCCATTGCT
ACAGGCATCGTGGTGTCACGCTCGTCGTTTGGTATGGCTTCATTCAGCTCCGGTTCCCAACGATCAAGGC
GAGTTACATGATCCCCCATGTTGTGCAAAAAAGCGGTTAGCTCCTTCGGTCCTCCGATCGTTGTCAGAAG
TAAGTTGGCCGCAGTGTTATCACTCATGGTTATGGCAGCACTGCATAATTCTCTTACTGTCATGCCATCC
GTAAGATGCTTTTCTGTGACTGGTGAGTACTCAACCAAGTCATTCTGAGAATAGTGTATGCGGCGACCGA
GTTGCTCTTGCCCGGCGTCAATACGGGATAATACCGCGCCACATAGCAGAACTTTAAAAGTGCTCATCAT
TGGAAAACGTTCTTCGGGGCGAAAACTCTCAAGGATCTTACCGCTGTTGAGATCCAGTTCGATGTAACCC
ACTCGTGCACCCAACTGATCTTCAGCATCTTTTACTTTCACCAGCGTTTCTGGGTGAGCAAAAACAGGAA
GGCAAAATGCCGCAAAAAAGGGAATAAGGGCGACACGGAAATGTTGAATACTCATACTCTTCCTTTTTCA
ATATTATTGAAGCATTTATCAGGGTTATTGTCTCATGAGCGGATACATATTTGAATGTATTTAGAAAAAT
AAACAAATAGGGGTTCCGCGCACATTTCCCCGAAAAGTGCCACCTAAATTGTAAGCGTTAATATTTTGTT
AAAATTCGCGTTAAATTTTTGTTAAATCAGCTCATTTTTTAACCAATAGGCCGAAATCGGCAAAATCCCT
TATAAATCAAAAGAATAGACCGAGATAGGGT
[37 nt withheld, positions 6052-6088]
AAAGAACGTGGACTCCAACGTCAAAGG
[49 nt withheld, positions 6116-6164]
T
[91 nt withheld, positions 6166-6256]
G
[124 nt withheld, positions 6258-6381]
CCCATTCGCCATTCAGGCTGCGCAACTGTTGGGAAGGGCGATCGGTGCGGGCCTCTTCGCTATTACGCCA
GCTGGCGAAAGGGGGATGTGCTGCAAGGCGATTAAGTTGGGTAACGCCAGGGTTTTCCCAGTCACGACGT
TGTAAAACGACGGCCAGTGAATTGTAATACGACTCACTATAGGGCGAATTGGGTACCGGGCCCCCCCTCG
AGATATACGCGTT
