>Addgene plasmid #35183 | Myc-PSF-WT | addgene partial sequence | sequence record 43900 | CMV-F 5'-CGCAAATGGGCGGTAGGCGTG-3'
GAGAACCCACTGCTTACTGGCTTATCGAAATTATGGAACAAAAACTCATCTCAGAAGAGGATCTGAAGCT
CATGTCTCGGGATCGGTTCCGGAGTCGTGGCGGTGGCGGTGGTGGCTTCCACAGGCGTGGAGGAGGCGGC
GGCCGCGGCGGCCTCCACGACTTCCGTTCTCCGCCGCCCGGCATGGGCCTCAATCAGAATCGCGGCCCCA
TGGGTCCTGGCCCGGGCCAGAGCGGCCCTAAGCCTCCGATCCCGCCACCGCCTCCACACCAACAGCAGCA
ACAGCCACCACCGCAGCAGCCACCGCCGCAGCAGCCGCCACCGCATCAGCCGCCGCCGCATCCACAGCCG
CATCAGCAGCAGCAGCCGCCGCCACCGCCGCAGGACTCTTCCAAGCCCGTCGTTGCTCAGGGACCCGGCC
CCGCTCCCGGAGTAGGCAGCGCACCACCAGCCTCCAGCTCGGCCCCGCCCGCCACTCCACCAACCTCGGG
GGCCCCGCCAGGGTCCGGGCCAGGCCCGACTCCGACCCCGCCGCCTGCAGTCACCTCGGCCCCTCCCGGG
GCGCCGCCACCCACCCCGCCAAGCAGCGGGGTCCCTACCACACCTCCTCAGGCCGGAGG
